>Addgene plasmid #147794 | pEGFP-N3-HsDCP2_393-420_V | depositor full sequence | sequence record 290241 | Full Sequence
TAGTTATTAATAGTAATCAATTACGGGGTCATTAGTTCATAGCCCATATATGGAGTTCCGCGTTACATAA
CTTACGGTAAATGGCCCGCCTGGCTGACCGCCCAACGACCCCCGCCCATTGACGTCAATAATGACGTATG
TTCCCATAGTAACGCCAATAGGGACTTTCCATTGACGTCAATGGGTGGAGTATTTACGGTAAACTGCCCA
CTTGGCAGTACATCAAGTGTATCATATGCCAAGTACGCCCCCTATTGACGTCAATGACGGTAAATGGCCC
GCCTGGCATTATGCCCAGTACATGACCTTATGGGACTTTCCTACTTGGCAGTACATCTACGTATTAGTCA
TCGCTATTACCATGGTGATGCGGTTTTGGCAGTACATCAATGGGCGTGGATAGCGGTTTGACTCACGGGG
ATTTCCAAGTCTCCACCCCATTGACGTCAATGGGAGTTTGTTTTGGCACCAAAATCAACGGGACTTTCCA
AAATGTCGTAACAACTCCGCCCCATTGACGCAAATGGGCGGTAGGCGTGTACGGTGGGAGGTCTATATAA
GCAGAGCTGGTTTAGTGAACCGTCAGATCCGCTAGCACAGCCACCATGGGACATTGCAAGTTCCCCTTTT
CATCCAGAGCCTTTTTGAGTTTCAAGTTTGACCATAATGCTATAATGAAAATCTTGGACCTTGGATCCAT
CGCCACCATGGTGAGCAAGGGCGAGGAGCTGTTCACCGGGGTGGTGCCCATCCTGGTCGAGCTGGACGGC
GACGTAAACGGCCACAAGTTCAGCGTGTCCGGCGAGGGCGAGGGCGATGCCACCTACGGCAAGCTGACCC
TGAAGTTCATCTGCACCACCGGCAAGCTGCCCGTGCCCTGGCCCACCCTCGTGACCACCCTGACCTACGG
CGTGCAGTGCTTCAGCCGCTACCCCGACCACATGAAGCAGCACGACTTCTTCAAGTCCGCCATGCCCGAA
GGCTACGTCCAGGAGCGCACCATCTTCTTCAAGGACGACGGCAACTACAAGACCCGCGCCGAGGTGAAGT
TCGAGGGCGACACCCTGGTGAACCGCATCGAGCTGAAGGGCATCGACTTCAAGGAGGACGGCAACATCCT
GGGGCACAAGCTGGAGTACAACTACAACAGCCACAACGTCTATATCATGGCCGACAAGCAGAAGAACGGC
ATCAAGGTGAACTTCAAGATCCGCCACAACATCGAGGACGGCAGCGTGCAGCTCGCCGACCACTACCAGC
AGAACACCCCCATCGGCGACGGCCCCGTGCTGCTGCCCGACAACCACTACCTGAGCACCCAGTCCGCCCT
GAGCAAAGACCCCAACGAGAAGCGCGATCACATGGTCCTGCTGGAGTTCGTGACCGCCGCCGGGATCACT
CTCGGCATGGACGAGCTGTACAAGTAAAGCGGCCGCGACTCTAGATCATAATCAGCCATACCACATTTGT
AGAGGTTTTACTTGCTTTAAAAAACCTCCCACACCTCCCCCTGAACCTGAAACATAAAATGAATGCAATT
GTTGTTGTTAACTTGTTTATTGCAGCTTATAATGGTTACAAATAAAGCAATAGCATCACAAATTTCACAA
ATAAAGCATTTTTTTCACTGCATTCTAGTTGTGGTTTGTCCAAACTCATCAATGTATCTTAAGGCGTAAA
TTGTAAGCGTTAATATTTTGTTAAAATTCGCGTTAAATTTTTGTTAAATCAGCTCATTTTTTAACCAATA
GGCCGAAATCGGCAAAATCCCTTATAAATCAAAAGAATAGACCGAGATAGGGT
[37 nt withheld, positions 1804-1840]
AAAGAACGTGGACTCCAACGTCAAAGG
[49 nt withheld, positions 1868-1916]
T
[91 nt withheld, positions 1918-2008]
G
[124 nt withheld, positions 2010-2133]
CAGGTGGCACTTTTCGGGGAAATGTGCGCGGAACCCCTATTTGTTTATTTTTCTAAATACATTCAAATAT
GTATCCGCTCATGAGACAATAACCCTGATAAATGCTTCAATAATATTGAAAAAGGAAGAGTCCTGAGGCG
GAAAGAACCAGCTGTGGAATGTGTGTCAGTTAGGGTGTGGAAAGTCCCCAGGCTCCCCAGCAGGCAGAAG
TATGCAAAGCATGCATCTCAATTAGTCAGCAACCAGGTGTGGAAAGTCCCCAGGCTCCCCAGCAGGCAGA
AGTATGCAAAGCATGCATCTCAATTAGTCAGCAACCATAGTCCCGCCCCTAACTCCGCCCATCCCGCCCC
TAACTCCGCCCAGTTCCGCCCATTCTCCGCCCCATGGCTGACTAATTTTTTTTATTTATGCAGAGGCCGA
GGCCGCCTCGGCCTCTGAGCTATTCCAGAAGTAGTGAGGAGGCTTTTTTGGAGGCCTAGGCTTTTGCAAA
GATCGATCAAGAGACAGGATGAGGATCGTTTCGCATGATTGAACAAGATGGATTGCACGCAGGTTCTCCG
GCCGCTTGGGTGGAGAGGCTATTCGGCTATGACTGGGCACAACAGACAATCGGCTGCTCTGATGCCGCCG
TGTTCCGGCTGTCAGCGCAGGGGCGCCCGGTTCTTTTTGTCAAGACCGACCTGTCCGGTGCCCTGAATGA
ACTGCAAGACGAGGCAGCGCGGCTATCGTGGCTGGCCACGACGGGCGTTCCTTGCGCAGCTGTGCTCGAC
GTTGTCACTGAAGCGGGAAGGGACTGGCTGCTATTGGGCGAAGTGCCGGGGCAGGATCTCCTGTCATCTC
ACCTTGCTCCTGCCGAGAAAGTATCCATCATGGCTGATGCAATGCGGCGGCTGCATACGCTTGATCCGGC
TACCTGCCCATTCGACCACCAAGCGAAACATCGCATCGAGCGAGCACGTACTCGGATGGAAGCCGGTCTT
GTCGATCAGGATGATCTGGACGAAGAGCATCAGGGGCTCGCGCCAGCCGAACTGTTCGCCAGGCTCAAGG
CGAGCATGCCCGACGGCGAGGATCTCGTCGTGACCCATGGCGATGCCTGCTTGCCGAATATCATGGTGGA
AAATGGCCGCTTTTCTGGATTCATCGACTGTGGCCGGCTGGGTGTGGCGGACCGCTATCAGGACATAGCG
TTGGCTACCCGTGATATTGCTGAAGAGCTTGGCGGCGAATGGGCTGACCGCTTCCTCGTGCTTTACGGTA
TCGCCGCTCCCGATTCGCAGCGCATCGCCTTCTATCGCCTTCTTGACGAGTTCTTCTGAGCGGGACTCTG
GGGTTCGAAATGACCGACCAAGCGACGCCCAACCTGCCATCACGAGATTTCGATTCCACCGCCGCCTTCT
ATGAAAGGTTGGGCTTCGGAATCGTTTTCCGGGACGCCGGCTGGATGATCCTCCAGCGCGGGGATCTCAT
GCTGGAGTTCTTCGCCCACCCTAGGGGGAGGCTAACTGAAACACGGAAGGAGACAATACCGGAAGGAACC
CGCGCTATGACGGCAATAAAAAGACAGAATAAAACGCACGGTGTTGGGTCGTTTGTTCATAAACGCGGGG
TTCGGTCCCAGGGCTGGCACTCTGTCGATACCCCACCGAGACCCCATTGGGGCCAATACGCCCGCGTTTC
TTCCTTTTCCCCACCCCACCCCCCAAGTTCGGGTGAAGGCCCAGGGCTCGCAGCCAACGTCGGGGCGGCA
GGCCCTGCCATAGCCTCAGGTTACTCATATATACTTTAGATTGATTTAAAACTTCATTTTTAATTTAAAA
GGATCTAGGTGAAGATCCTTTTTGATAATCTCATGACCAAAATCCCTTAACGTGAGTTTTCGTTCCACTG
AGCGTCAGACCCCGTAGAAAAGATCAAAGGATCTTCTTGAGATCCTTTTTTTCTGCGCGTAATCTGCTGC
TTGCAAACAAAAAAACCACCGCTACCAGCGGTGGTTTGTTTGCCGGATCAAGAGCTACCAACTCTTTTTC
CGAAGGTAACTGGCTTCAGCAGAGCGCAGATACCAAATACTGTCCTTCTAGTGTAGCCGTAGTTAGGCCA
CCACTTCAAGAACTCTGTAGCACCGCCTACATACCTCGCTCTGCTAATCCTGTTACCAGTGGCTGCTGCC
AGTGGCGATAAGTCGTGTCTTACCGGGTTGGACTCAAGACGATAGTTACCGGATAAGGCGCAGCGGTCGG
GCTGAACGGGGGGTTCGTGCACACAGCCCAGCTTGGAGCGAACGACCTACACCGAACTGAGATACCTACA
GCGTGAGCTATGAGAAAGCGCCACGCTTCCCGAAGGGAGAAAGGCGGACAGGTATCCGGTAAGCGGCAGG
GTCGGAACAGGAGAGCGCACGAGGGAGCTTCCAGGGGGAAACGCCTGGTATCTTTATAGTCCTGTCGGGT
TTCGCCACCTCTGACTTGAGCGTCGATTTTTGTGATGCTCGTCAGGGGGGCGGAGCCTATGGAAAAACGC
CAGCAACGCGGCCTTTTTACGGTTCCTGGCCTTTTGCTGGCCTTTTGCTCACATGTTCTTTCCTGCGTTA
TCCCCTGATTCTGTGGATAACCGTATTACCGCCATGCAT
Features (pLannotate 1.2.2; 14 found; start..end, strand, type, name):
     61..364     +  enhancer       CMV enhancer: human cytomegalovirus immediate early enhancer
    365..568     +  promoter       CMV promoter: human cytomegalovirus (CMV) immediate early promoter
    594..692     +  CDS            Dcp2 (fragment): DCP2_MOUSE - Experimental evidence at protein level: Swiss-Prot protein existence level 1. Decapping metalloenzyme that catalyzes the cleavage of the cap structure on mRNAs (PubMed:21070968). Removes the 7-methyl guanine cap structure from mRNA molecules, yielding a 5'-phosphorylated mRNA fragment and 7m-GDP (PubMed:21070968). Necessary for the degradation of mRNAs, both in normal mRNA turnover and in nonsense-mediated mRNA decay (By similarity). Plays a role in replication-dependent histone mRNA degradation. Has higher activity towards mRNAs that lack a poly(A) tail (PubMed:21070968). Has no
    708..1427    +  CDS            EGFP: the original enhanced GFP (Yang et al., 1996) mammalian codon-optimized
   1444..1527    +  CDS            large T antigen (fragment): large T antigen from SV40 (simian virus 40)
   1550..1671    +  polyA_signal   SV40 poly(A) signal: SV40 polyadenylation signal
   1705..2133    -  rep_origin     f1 ori (sequence partly withheld): f1 bacteriophage origin of replication; arrow indicates direction of (+) strand synthesis
   2160..2264    +  promoter       AmpR promoter: bla
   2266..2623    +  promoter       SV40 promoter: SV40 enhancer and early promoter
   2658..3452    +  CDS            NeoR/KanR: aminoglycoside phosphotransferase from Tn5; aph(3')-II (or nptII); confers resistance to neomycin, kanamycin, and G418 (Geneticin®)
   3473..3625    +  CDS            ble (fragment): BLE_KLEPN - Experimental evidence at protein level: Swiss-Prot protein existence level 1. Binding protein with a strong affinity to the bleomycin family of antibiotics. Binds to CL990; an antimitotic-antibiotic compound. From Klebsiella pneumoniae.
   3684..3731    +  polyA_signal   HSV TK poly(A) signal: herpes simplex virus thymidine kinase polyadenylation signal (Cole and Stacy, 1985)
   3822..3838    -  polyA_signal   bGH poly(A) signal (fragment): bovine growth hormone polyadenylation signal
   4060..4648    +  rep_origin     ori: high-copy-number ColE1/pMB1/pBR322/pUC origin of replication
