[The description below was written by a language model from this plasmid's Addgene catalogue record and pLannotate feature annotations shown in this document.]
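Description:
pEGFP-N3-HsDCP2_393-420_V is a 4,762 nt mammalian expression plasmid that produces a short C-terminal segment of the human mRNA decapping enzyme DCP2 (NUDT20), residues 393–420, fused to EGFP. The catalogue lists the backbone as unknown, but the name and the feature layout are consistent with a pEGFP-N3-type vector. The CMV immediate-early enhancer and promoter drive a roughly 100 nt DCP2 fragment placed just upstream of the EGFP coding sequence, which suggests the peptide sits at the N-terminus of the fluorescent protein, although the reading frame across the junction cannot be checked from the record. An SV40 polyadenylation signal terminates the transcript. The annotation tool matched the insert to mouse Dcp2 by homology, but the record specifies a human origin. A short SV40 large T antigen fragment is annotated immediately after EGFP. Its role is not stated in the record, and it may simply be part of the SV40-derived 3' region.

The plasmid is propagated in E. coli through a high-copy ColE1/pUC-type origin, and an f1 origin is also present. A single Tn5 NeoR/KanR cassette serves for selection in both hosts. A bacterial bla promoter gives kanamycin resistance in bacteria, while the SV40 enhancer and early promoter, together with an HSV TK polyadenylation signal, allow G418 selection of transfected mammalian cells. The small ble and bGH poly(A) fragments appear to be vestigial backbone sequence.

The construct belongs to a collection used to study how DCP1 activates DCP2 on the EDC4 scaffold. A GFP-tagged DCP2 fragment of this kind would suit localization or interaction experiments in human cells, though the record does not state the specific assay. The sequence is depositor-supplied and may be theoretical.
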