Addgene plasmid #147794: pEGFP-N3-HsDCP2_393-420_V
Purpose: Mammalian Expression of HsDCP2_393-420
Depositing lab: Elisa Izaurralde. Depositing organization: Max Planck Institute for Developmental Biology. Publication: The activation of the decapping enzyme DCP2 by DCP1 occurs on the EDC4 scaffold and involves a conserved loop in DCP1. Chang CT, Bercovich N, Loh B, Jonas S, Izaurralde E. Nucleic Acids Res. 2014 Apr;42(8):5217-33. doi: 10.1093/nar/gku129. Epub 2014 Feb 8. PubMed 24510189.
Backbone
  Vector backbone: Unknown
  Vector type: Mammalian Expression
Growth in bacteria
  Bacterial resistance: Kanamycin, 50 μg/mL
  Growth temperature: 37°C
  Growth strain: DH5alpha
  Copy number: High Copy
Gene/Insert
  Gene/Insert name: HsDCP2_393-420
  Species: H. sapiens (human)
  Entrez Gene: DCP2 (a.k.a. NUDT20)
  Cloning method: Unknown
Terms and licenses: Academic/Nonprofit Terms; Industry Terms: Not Available to Industry
Depositor comments: sequence given by NCBI: AY135173.1 Plasmids from this collection were made available to the research community and donated after the lab closed. Please note that the sequence provided by the depositing laboratory may be theoretical/predicted or based on Sanger sequencing results. There may be discrepancies between sequencing results obtained by Addgene and the depositor sequence. If an Addgene verified sequence is not available, please contact before placing your order to request that our lab fully sequence the plasmid.
How to cite: pEGFP-N3-HsDCP2_393-420_V was a gift from Elisa Izaurralde (Addgene plasmid # 147794 ; http://n2t.net/addgene:147794 ; RRID:Addgene_147794)
